>Addgene plasmid #58833 | pRS406-PHO5-GFP-CERT PH domain EE mutation | addgene partial sequence | sequence record 94280 | M13pUC-Rev 5'-AGCGGATAACAATTTCACACAGG-3'
AGCGCGCAATTAACCCTCACTAAAGGGAACAAAAGCTGGAGGGGGATCTCTAGATTCATCCATATCCAGA
TTCAGTCTTGTGCTGTTCAATGGCATCTATCCATTGCTGTCTATGATCTGGATCCTGAGCACGAAGATAC
CAAACACTATCATTTACACTAATATCAAATCGACATTCATCAAAATCGTGAGGTGTGATGACAGCCTTGC
TAAGACAGATGGATCCTCTGCAGCCATACTCTGTTTCATCTTCAGATTTGTAGTAACTCAGAGCATTATT
TTTCAGTACTACCCATTCATCCTGCCACCCATGAATGTAGTTTGTCCACTTACTGAGGACCCCGCAGCGC
TCCACAGGCGGCCCAGACTCCGTCTCTGGATCCTCCTCCGAGCCCGACGAGTTCCAGCTCTGATTATCCG
ACATAGATCTCAAGTCCTCTTCAGAAATGAGCTTTTGCTCCATGGATCCAAGCTTGTATAGTTCATCCAT
GCCATGTGTAATCCCAGCAGCTGTTACAAACTCAAGAAGGACCATGTGGTCTCTCTTTTCGTTGGGATCT
TTCGAAAGGGCAGATTGTGTGGACAGGTAATGGTTGTCTGGTAAAAGGACAGGGCCATCGCCAATTGGAG
TATTTTGTTGATAATGGTCTGCTAGTTGAACGCTTCCATCTTCAATGTTGTGTCTAATTTTGAAGTTAAC
TTTGATTCCATTCTTTTGTTTGTCTGCCATGATGTATACATTGTGTGAGTTATAGTTGTATTCCAATTTG
TGTCCAAGAATGTTTCCATCTTCTTTAAAATCAATACCTTTTAACTCGATTCTATTAACAAGGGTATCAC
CTTCAAACTTGACTTCAGCACGTGTCTTGTAG
