>Addgene plasmid #58833 | pRS406-PHO5-GFP-CERT PH domain EE mutation | addgene partial sequence | sequence record 94281 | GFP-F 5'-GGTCCTTCTTGAGTTTGTAAC-3'
GCTTGGATCCATGGAGCAAAAGCTCATTTCTGAAGAGGACTTGAGATCTATGTCGGATAATCAGAGCTGG
AACTCGTCGGGCTCGGAGGAGGATCCAGAGACGGAGTCTGGGCCGCCTGTGGAGCGCTGCGGGGTCCTCA
GTAAGTGGACAAACTACATTCATGGGTGGCAGGATGAATGGGTAGTACTGAAAAATAATGCTCTGAGTTA
CTACAAATCTGAAGATGAAACAGAGTATGGCTGCAGAGGATCCATCTGTCTTAGCAAGGCTGTCATCACA
CCTCACGATTTTGATGAATGTCGATTTGATATTAGTGTAAATGATAGTGTTTGGTATCTTCGTGCTCAGG
ATCCAGATCATAGACAGCAATGGATAGATGCCATTGAACAGCACAAGACTGAATCTGGATATGGATGAAT
CTAGAGATCCCCCTCCAGCTTTTGTTCCCTTTAGTGAGGGTTAATTGCGCGCTTGGCGTAATCATGGTCA
TAGCTGTTTCCTGTGTGAAATTGTTATCCGCTCACAATTCCACACAACATACGAGCCGGAAGCATAAAGT
GTAAAGCCTGGGGTGCCTAATGAGTGAGCTAACTCACATTAATTGCGTTGCGCTCACTGCCCGCTTTCCA
GTCGGGAAACCTGTCGTGCCAGCTGCATTAATGAATCGGCCAACGCGCGGGGAGAGGCGGTTTGCGTATT
GGGCGCTCTTCCGCTTCCTCGCTCACTGACTCGCTGCGCTCGGTCGTTCGGCTGCGGCGAGCGGTATCAG
CTCACTC
