>Addgene plasmid #58833 | pRS406-PHO5-GFP-CERT PH domain EE mutation | addgene partial sequence | sequence record 94283 | M13pUC-Fwd 5'-CCCAGTCACGACGTTGTAAAACG-3'
GGGCGAATTGGGTACCGGGCCCCCCCTCGAGGTCGACGCTCTCCCTTATGCGACTCCTGCATTAGGAAGC
AGCCCAGTAGTAGGTTGAGGCCGTTGAGCACCGCCGCCGCAAGGAATGGTGCATGCAAGGAGATGGCGCC
CAACAGTCCCCCGGCCACGGGGCCTGCCACCATACCCACGCCGAAACAAGCGCTCATGAGCCCGAAGTGG
CGAGCCCGATCTTCCCCATCGGTGATGTCGGCGATATAGGCGCCAGCAACCGCACCTGTGGCGCCGGTGA
TGCCGGCCACGATGCGTCCGGCGTAGAGGATCGATCCGGTCACCTTACTTGGCAAGGCATATACCCATTT
GGGATAAGGGTAAACATCTTTGAATTGTCGAAATGAAACGTATATAAGCGCTGATGTTTTGCTAAGTCGA
GGTTAGTATGGCTTCATCTCTCATGAGAATAAGAACAACAACAAATAGAGCAAGCAAATTCGAGAATTCC
TGCAGCCCGGGCAATTCGAATATAATGTCTAAAGGAGAAGAACTTTTCACTGGAGTTGTCCCAATTCTTG
TTGAATTAGATGGTGATGTTAATGGGCACAAATTTTCTGTCAGTGGAGAGGGTGAAGGTGATGCAACATA
CGGAAAACTTACCCTTAAATTTATTTGCACTACTGGAAAACTACCTGTTCCATGGCCAACACTTGTCACT
ACTTTTACGTATGGTGTTCAATGCTTTTCAAGATACCCAGATCATATGAAACGGCATGACTTTTTCAAGA
GTGCCATGCCCGAAGGTTATGTACAGGAAAGAACTATATTTTTCAAAGATGACGGGAACTACAAGACACG
TGCTGAAGTCAAG
