>Addgene plasmid #58833 | pRS406-PHO5-GFP-CERT PH domain EE mutation | addgene partial sequence | sequence record 94342 | pGEX3 5'-CCGGGAGCTGCATGTGTCAGAGG-3'
GGGCCTCGTGATACGCCTATTTTTATAGGTTAATGTCATGATAATAATGGTTTCTTAGACGTCAGGTGGC
ACTTTTCGGGGAAATGTGCGCGGAACCCCTATTTGTTTATTTTTCTAAATACATTCAAATATGTATCCGC
TCATGAGACAATAACCCTGATAAATGCTTCAATAATATTGAAAAAGGAAGAGTATGAGTATTCAACATTT
CCGTGTCGCCCTTATTCCCTTTTTTGCGGCATTTTGCCTTCCTGTTTTTGCTCACCCAGAAACGCTGGTG
AAAGTAAAAGATGCTGAAGATCAGTTGGGTGCACGAGTGGGTTACATCGAACTGGATCTCAACAGCGGTA
AGATCCTTGAGAGTTTTCGCCCCGAAGAACGTTTTCCAATGATGAGCACTTTTAAAGTTCTGCTATGTGG
CGCGGTATTATCCCGTATTGACGCCGGGCAAGAGCAACTCGGTCGCCGCATACACTATTCTCAGAATGAC
TTGGTTGAGTACTCACCAGTCACAGAAAAGCATCTTACGGATGGCATGACAGTAAGAGAATTATGCAGTG
CTGCCATAACCATGAGTGATAACACTGCGGCCAACTTACTTCTGACAACGATCGGAGGACCGAAGGAGCT
AACCGCTTTTTTGCACAACATGGGGGATCATGTAACTCGCCTTGATCGTTGGGAACCGGAGCTGAATGAA
GCCATACCAAACGACGAGCGTGACACCACGATGCCTGTAGCAATGGCAACAACGTTGCGCAAACTATTAA
CTGGCGAACTACTTACTCTAGC
