>Addgene plasmid #58833 | pRS406-PHO5-GFP-CERT PH domain EE mutation | addgene partial sequence | sequence record 95422 | URA3-R2 5'-TTGGCGGATAATGCCTTTAG-3'
GATATCCACATGGTGTTTTTAGTAAACAAATTTTGGGACCTAATGCTTCAACTAACTCCAGTAATTCCTT
GGTGGTACGAACATCCAATGAAGCACACAAGTTTGTTTGCTTTTCGTGCATGATATTAAATAGCTTGGCA
GCAACAGGACTAGGATGAGTAGCAGCACGTTCCTTATATGTAGCTTTCGACATGATTTATCTTCGTTTCC
TGCAGGTTTTTGTTCTGTGCAGTTGGGTTAAGAATACTGGGCAATTTCATGTTTCTTCAACACTACATAT
GCGTATATATACCAATCTAAGTCTGTGCTCCTTCCTTCGTTCTTCCTTCTGTTCGGAGATTACCGAATCA
AAAAAATTTCAAGGAAACCGAAATCAAAAAAAAGAATAAAAAAAAAATGATGAATTGAAAAGGTGGTATG
GTGCACTCTCAGTACAATCTGCTCTGATGCCGCATAGTTAAGCCAGCCCCGACACCCGCCAACACCCGCT
GACGCGCCCTGACGGGCTTGTCTGCTCCCGGCATCCGCTTACAGACAAGCTGTGACCGTCTCCGGGAGCT
GCATGTGTCAGAGGTTTTCACCGTCATCACCGAAACGCGCGAGACGAAAGGGCCTCGTGATACGCCTATT
TTTATAGGTTAATGTCATGATAATAATGGTTTCTTAGACGTCAGGTGGCACTTTTCGGGGAAATGTGCGC
GGAACCCCTATTTGTTTATTTTTCTAAATACATTCAAATATGTATCCGCTCATGAGACAATTAACCCTGA
TAAATGCTTTCAATAATATTG
