[The description below was written by a language model from this plasmid's Addgene catalogue record.]
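Description:
pRS406-PHO5-GFP-CERT PH domain EE mutation is a yeast expression plasmid built on pRS406, a member of the pRS400 series of yeast integrating shuttle vectors. pRS406-type backbones lack a yeast replication origin or centromere, so they are normally maintained in yeast by integration into the genome, with the URA3 marker providing selection by uracil prototrophy in ura3 strains. In E. coli the plasmid is selected with ampicillin. The record lists its bacterial copy number as unknown.

The payload is the pleckstrin homology (PH) domain of human CERT (CERT1, also known as COL4A3BP or GPBP), the ceramide transfer protein. The depositor defines the domain as methionine 1 to glycine 122. It is fused at its N terminus to GFP and a Myc epitope, both carried on the backbone, and expression is driven by the yeast PHO5 promoter, which is natively regulated by phosphate availability. The recorded mutation changes arginine 43 to glutamate. The "EE" in the plasmid name suggests a second glutamate substitution, but the record lists only this one change, so the full mutant genotype should be confirmed from sequence.

The stated purpose is to express a GFP-tagged, mutated CERT PH domain in yeast. The associated study used PH domains as fluorescent probes for cellular pools of phosphatidylinositol 4-phosphate. In that context, a charge-reversal mutant would plausibly serve as a comparison or control for the wild-type GFP-PH reporter in live-cell localization experiments, though the record does not describe the mutation's effect. No feature table was provided, so details such as the terminator and linker sequences are not stated.
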