Addgene plasmid #58833: pRS406-PHO5-GFP-CERT PH domain EE mutation
Purpose: Expresses GFP-Tagged and mutated CERT PH domain in yeast
Depositing lab: Tim Levine. Depositing organization: University College London. Publication: Multiple pools of phosphatidylinositol 4-phosphate detected using the pleckstrin homology domain of Osh2p. Roy A, Levine TP. J Biol Chem. 2004 Oct 22;279(43):44683-9. Epub 2004 Jul 22. 10.1074/jbc.M401583200 PubMed 15271978.
Backbone
  Vector backbone: pRS406
  Backbone manufacturer: Stratagene
  Vector type: Yeast Expression
  Selectable markers: URA3
Growth in bacteria
  Bacterial resistance: Ampicillin, 100 μg/mL
  Growth temperature: 37°C
  Growth strain: DH5alpha
  Copy number: Unknown
Gene/Insert
  Gene/Insert name: collagen, type IV, alpha 3 binding protein PH domain (alt names: CERT; GPBP)
  Species: H. sapiens (human)
  Mutation: changed Arginine 43 to Glutamate
  GenBank ID: NM_001130105.1
  Entrez Gene: CERT1 (a.k.a. CERT, CERTL, COL4A3BP, GPBP, MRD34, STARD11)
  Promoter: PHO5
  Tag / fusion protein: GFP (N terminal on backbone); Myc (N terminal on backbone)
  Cloning method: Unknown
  Sequencing primers: 5′ N/A; 3′ N/A
Terms and licenses: Academic/Nonprofit Terms; Industry Terms: Not Available to Industry
Depositor comments: PH domain of CERT= Methionine 1 - Glycine 122
How to cite: pRS406-PHO5-GFP-CERT PH domain EE mutation was a gift from Tim Levine (Addgene plasmid # 58833 ; http://n2t.net/addgene:58833 ; RRID:Addgene_58833)
